>Addgene plasmid #74187 | pLCKO_EIF3D_sgRNA_1 | depositor full sequence | sequence record 141026 | pLCKO_EIF3D_sgRNA_1 sequence 7566 bps
CCCGGGTTGCGCCTTTTCCAAGGCAGCCCTGGGTTTGCGCAGGGACGCGGCTGCTCTGGGCGTGGTTCCG
GGAAACGCAGCGGCGCCGACCCTGGGTCTCGCACATTCTTCACGTCCGTTCGCAGCGTCACCCGGATCTT
CGCCGCTACCCTTGTGGGCCCCCCGGCGACGCTTCCTGCTCCGCCCCTAAGTCGGGAAGGTTCCTTGCGG
TTCGCGGCGTGCCGGACGTGACAAACGGAAGCCGCACGTCTCACTAGTACCCTCGCAGACGGACAGCGCC
AGGGAGCAATGGCAGCGCGCCGACCGCGATGGGCTGTGGCCAATAGCGGCTGCTCAGCAGGGCGCGCCGA
GAGCAGCGGCCGGGAAGGGGCGGTGCGGGAGGCGGGGTGTGGGGCGGTAGTGTGGGCCCTGTTCCTGCCC
GCGCGGTGTTCCGCATTCTGCAAGCCTCCGGAGCGCACGTCGGCAGTCGGCTCCCTCGTTGACCGAATCA
CCGACCTCTCTCCCCAGGGGGATCCACCGGAGCTTACCATGACCGAGTACAAGCCCACGGTGCGCCTCGC
CACCCGCGACGACGTCCCCAGGGCCGTACGCACCCTCGCCGCCGCGTTCGCCGACTACCCCGCCACGCGC
CACACCGTCGATCCGGACCGCCACATCGAGCGGGTCACCGAGCTGCAAGAACTCTTCCTCACGCGCGTCG
GGCTCGACATCGGCAAGGTGTGGGTCGCGGACGACGGCGCCGCCGTGGCGGTCTGGACCACGCCGGAGAG
CGTCGAAGCGGGGGCGGTGTTCGCCGAGATCGGCCCGCGCATGGCCGAGTTGAGCGGTTCCCGGCTGGCC
GCGCAGCAACAGATGGAAGGCCTCCTGGCGCCGCACCGGCCCAAGGAGCCCGCGTGGTTCCTGGCCACCG
TCGGCGTCTCGCCCGACCACCAGGGCAAGGGTCTGGGCAGCGCCGTCGTGCTCCCCGGAGTGGAGGCGGC
CGAGCGCGCCGGGGTGCCCGCCTTCCTGGAGACCTCCGCGCCCCGCAACCTCCCCTTCTACGAGCGGCTC
GGCTTCACCGTCACCGCCGACGTCGAGGTGCCCGAAGGACCGCGCACCTGGTGCATGACCCGCAAGCCCG
GTGCCTGAACGCGTTAAGTCGACAATCAACCTCTGGATTACAAAATTTGTGAAAGATTGACTGGTATTCT
TAACTATGTTGCTCCTTTTACGCTATGTGGATACGCTGCTTTAATGCCTTTGTATCATGCTATTGCTTCC
CGTATGGCTTTCATTTTCTCCTCCTTGTATAAATCCTGGTTGCTGTCTCTTTATGAGGAGTTGTGGCCCG
TTGTCAGGCAACGTGGCGTGGTGTGCACTGTGTTTGCTGACGCAACCCCCACTGGTTGGGGCATTGCCAC
CACCTGTCAGCTCCTTTCCGGGACTTTCGCTTTCCCCCTCCCTATTGCCACGGCGGAACTCATCGCCGCC
TGCCTTGCCCGCTGCTGGACAGGGGCTCGGCTGTTGGGCACTGACAATTCCGTGGTGTTGTCGGGGAAAT
CATCGTCCTTTCCTTGGCTGCTCGCCTGTGTTGCCACCTGGATTCTGCGCGGGACGTCCTTCTGCTACGT
CCCTTCGGCCCTCAATCCAGCGGACCTTCCTTCCCGCGGCCTGCTGCCGGCTCTGCGGCCTCTTCCGCGT
CTTCGCCTTCGCCCTCAGACGAGTCGGATCTCCCTTTGGGCCGCCTCCCCGCGTCGACTTTAAGACCAAT
GACTTACAAGGCAGCTGTAGATCTTAGCCACTTTTTAAAAGAAAAGGGGGGACTGGAAGGGCTAATTCAC
TCCCAACGAAGACAAGATCTGCTTTTTGCTTGTACTGGGTCTCTCTGGTTAGACCAGATCTGAGCCTGGG
AGCTCTCTGGCTAACTAGGGAACCCACTGCTTAAGCCTCAATAAAGCTTGCCTTGAGTGCTTCAAGTAGT
GTGTGCCCGTCTGTTGTGTGACTCTGGTAACTAGAGATCCCTCAGACCCTTTTAGTCAGTGTGGAAAATC
TCTAGCAGTACGTATAGTAGTTCATGTCATCTTATTATTCAGTATTTATAACTTGCAAAGAAATGAATAT
CAGAGAGTGAGAGGAACTTGTTTATTGCAGCTTATAATGGTTACAAATAAAGCAATAGCATCACAAATTT
CACAAATAAAGCATTTTTTTCACTGCATTCTAGTTGTGGTTTGTCCAAACTCATCAATGTATCTTATCAT
GTCTGGCTCTAGCTATCCCGCCCCTAACTCCGCCCATCCCGCCCCTAACTCCGCCCAGTTCCGCCCATTC
TCCGCCCCATGGCTGACTAATTTTTTTTATTTATGCAGAGGCCGAGGCCGCCTCGGCCTCTGAGCTATTC
CAGAAGTAGTGAGGAGGCTTTTTTGGAGGCCTAGGGACGTACCCAATTCGCCCTATAGTGAGTCGTATTA
CGCGCGCTCACTGGCCGTCGTTTTACAACGTCGTGACTGGGAAAACCCTGGCGTTACCCAACTTAATCGC
CTTGCAGCACATCCCCCTTTCGCCAGCTGGCGTAATAGCGAAGAGGCCCGCACCGATCGCCCTTCCCAAC
AGTTGCGCAGCCTGAATGGCGAATGGG
[124 nt withheld, positions 2618-2741]
C
[91 nt withheld, positions 2743-2833]
A
[49 nt withheld, positions 2835-2883]
CCTTTGACGTTGGAGTCCACGTTCTTT
[37 nt withheld, positions 2911-2947]
ACCCTATCTCGGTCTATTCTTTTGATTTATAAGGGATTTTGCCGATTTCGGCCTATTGGTTAAAAAATGA
GCTGATTTAACAAAAATTTAACGCGAATTTTAACAAAATATTAACGCTTACAATTTAGGTGGCACTTTTC
GGGGAAATGTGCGCGGAACCCCTATTTGTTTATTTTTCTAAATACATTCAAATATGTATCCGCTCATGAG
ACAATAACCCTGATAAATGCTTCAATAATATTGAAAAAGGAAGAGTATGAGTATTCAACATTTCCGTGTC
GCCCTTATTCCCTTTTTTGCGGCATTTTGCCTTCCTGTTTTTGCTCACCCAGAAACGCTGGTGAAAGTAA
AAGATGCTGAAGATCAGTTGGGTGCACGAGTGGGTTACATCGAACTGGATCTCAACAGCGGTAAGATCCT
TGAGAGTTTTCGCCCCGAAGAACGTTTTCCAATGATGAGCACTTTTAAAGTTCTGCTATGTGGCGCGGTA
TTATCCCGTATTGACGCCGGGCAAGAGCAACTCGGTCGCCGCATACACTATTCTCAGAATGACTTGGTTG
AGTACTCACCAGTCACAGAAAAGCATCTTACGGATGGCATGACAGTAAGAGAATTATGCAGTGCTGCCAT
AACCATGAGTGATAACACTGCGGCCAACTTACTTCTGACAACGATCGGAGGACCGAAGGAGCTAACCGCT
TTTTTGCACAACATGGGGGATCATGTAACTCGCCTTGATCGTTGGGAACCGGAGCTGAATGAAGCCATAC
CAAACGACGAGCGTGACACCACGATGCCTGTAGCAATGGCAACAACGTTGCGCAAACTATTAACTGGCGA
ACTACTTACTCTAGCTTCCCGGCAACAATTAATAGACTGGATGGAGGCGGATAAAGTTGCAGGACCACTT
CTGCGCTCGGCCCTTCCGGCTGGCTGGTTTATTGCTGATAAATCTGGAGCCGGTGAGCGTGGGTCTCGCG
GTATCATTGCAGCACTGGGGCCAGATGGTAAGCCCTCCCGTATCGTAGTTATCTACACGACGGGGAGTCA
GGCAACTATGGATGAACGAAATAGACAGATCGCTGAGATAGGTGCCTCACTGATTAAGCATTGGTAACTG
TCAGACCAAGTTTACTCATATATACTTTAGATTGATTTAAAACTTCATTTTTAATTTAAAAGGATCTAGG
TGAAGATCCTTTTTGATAATCTCATGACCAAAATCCCTTAACGTGAGTTTTCGTTCCACTGAGCGTCAGA
CCCCGTAGAAAAGATCAAAGGATCTTCTTGAGATCCTTTTTTTCTGCGCGTAATCTGCTGCTTGCAAACA
AAAAAACCACCGCTACCAGCGGTGGTTTGTTTGCCGGATCAAGAGCTACCAACTCTTTTTCCGAAGGTAA
CTGGCTTCAGCAGAGCGCAGATACCAAATACTGTTCTTCTAGTGTAGCCGTAGTTAGGCCACCACTTCAA
GAACTCTGTAGCACCGCCTACATACCTCGCTCTGCTAATCCTGTTACCAGTGGCTGCTGCCAGTGGCGAT
AAGTCGTGTCTTACCGGGTTGGACTCAAGACGATAGTTACCGGATAAGGCGCAGCGGTCGGGCTGAACGG
GGGGTTCGTGCACACAGCCCAGCTTGGAGCGAACGACCTACACCGAACTGAGATACCTACAGCGTGAGCT
ATGAGAAAGCGCCACGCTTCCCGAAGGGAGAAAGGCGGACAGGTATCCGGTAAGCGGCAGGGTCGGAACA
GGAGAGCGCACGAGGGAGCTTCCAGGGGGAAACGCCTGGTATCTTTATAGTCCTGTCGGGTTTCGCCACC
TCTGACTTGAGCGTCGATTTTTGTGATGCTCGTCAGGGGGGCGGAGCCTATGGAAAAACGCCAGCAACGC
GGCCTTTTTACGGTTCCTGGCCTTTTGCTGGCCTTTTGCTCACATGTTCTTTCCTGCGTTATCCCCTGAT
TCTGTGGATAACCGTATTACCGCCTTTGAGTGAGCTGATACCGCTCGCCGCAGCCGAACGACCGAGCGCA
GCGAGTCAGTGAGCGAGGAAGCGGAAGAGCGCCCAATACGCAAACCGCCTCTCCCCGCGCGTTGGCCGAT
TCATTAATGCAGCTGGCACGACAGGTTTCCCGACTGGAAAGCGGGCAGTGAGCGCAACGCAATTAATGTG
AGTTAGCTCACTCATTAGGCACCCCAGGCTTTACACTTTATGCTTCCGGCTCGTATGTTGTGTGGAATTG
TGAGCGGATAACAATTTCACACAGGAAACAGCTATGACCATGATTACGCCAAGCGCGCAATTAACCCTCA
CTAAAGGGAACAAAAGCTGGAGCTGCAAGCTTAATGTAGTCTTATGCAATACTCTTGTAGTCTTGCAACA
TGGTAACGATGAGTTAGCAACATGCCTTACAAGGAGAGAAAAAGCACCGTGCATGCCGATTGGTGGAAGT
AAGGTGGTACGATCGTGCCTTATTAGGAAGGCAACAGACGGGTCTGACATGGATTGGACGAACCACTGAA
TTGCCGCATTGCAGAGATATTGTATTTAAGTGCCTAGCTCGATACATAAACGGGTCTCTCTGGTTAGACC
AGATCTGAGCCTGGGAGCTCTCTGGCTAACTAGGGAACCCACTGCTTAAGCCTCAATAAAGCTTGCCTTG
AGTGCTTCAAGTAGTGTGTGCCCGTCTGTTGTGTGACTCTGGTAACTAGAGATCCCTCAGACCCTTTTAG
TCAGTGTGGAAAATCTCTAGCAGTGGCGCCCGAACAGGGACTTGAAAGCGAAAGGGAAACCAGAGGAGCT
CTCTCGACGCAGGACTCGGCTTGCTGAAGCGCGCACGGCAAGAGGCGAGGGGCGGCGACTGGTGAGTACG
CCAAAAATTTTGACTAGCGGAGGCTAGAAGGAGAGAGATGGGTGCGAGAGCGTCAGTATTAAGCGGGGGA
GAATTAGATCGCGATGGGAAAAAATTCGGTTAAGGCCAGGGGGAAAGAAAAAATATAAATTAAAACATAT
AGTATGGGCAAGCAGGGAGCTAGAACGATTCGCAGTTAATCCTGGCCTGTTAGAAACATCAGAAGGCTGT
AGACAAATACTGGGACAGCTACAACCATCCCTTCAGACAGGATCAGAAGAACTTAGATCATTATATAATA
CAGTAGCAACCCTCTATTGTGTGCATCAAAGGATAGAGATAAAAGACACCAAGGAAGCTTTAGACAAGAT
AGAGGAAGAGCAAAACAAAAGTAAGACCACCGCACAGCAAGCGGCCGCTGATCTTCAGACCTGGAGGAGG
AGATATGAGGGACAATTGGAGAAGTGAATTATATAAATATAAAGTAGTAAAAATTGAACCATTAGGAGTA
GCACCCACCAAGGCAAAGAGAAGAGTGGTGCAGAGAGAAAAAAGAGCAGTGGGAATAGGAGCTTTGTTCC
TTGGGTTCTTGGGAGCAGCAGGAAGCACTATGGGCGCAGCGTCAATGACGCTGACGGTACAGGCCAGACA
ATTATTGTCTGGTATAGTGCAGCAGCAGAACAATTTGCTGAGGGCTATTGAGGCGCAACAGCATCTGTTG
CAACTCACAGTCTGGGGCATCAAGCAGCTCCAGGCAAGAATCCTGGCTGTGGAAAGATACCTAAAGGATC
AACAGCTCCTGGGGATTTGGGGTTGCTCTGGAAAACTCATTTGCACCACTGCTGTGCCTTGGAATGCTAG
TTGGAGTAATAAATCTCTGGAACAGATTTGGAATCACACGACCTGGATGGAGTGGGACAGAGAAATTAAC
AATTACACAAGCTTAATACACTCCTTAATTGAAGAATCGCAAAACCAGCAAGAAAAGAATGAACAAGAAT
TATTGGAATTAGATAAATGGGCAAGTTTGTGGAATTGGTTTAACATAACAAATTGGCTGTGGTATATAAA
ATTATTCATAATGATAGTAGGAGGCTTGGTAGGTTTAAGAATAGTTTTTGCTGTACTTTCTATAGTGAAT
AGAGTTAGGCAGGGATATTCACCATTATCGTTTCAGACCCACCTCCCAACCCCGAGGGGACCCAGAGAGG
GCCTATTTCCCATGATTCCTTCATATTTGCATATACGATACAAGGCTGTTAGAGAGATAATTAGAATTAA
TTTGACTGTAAACACAAAGATATTAGTACAAAATACGTGACGTAGAAAGTAATAATTTCTTGGGTAGTTT
GCAGTTTTAAAATTATGTTTTAAAATGGACTATCATATGCTTACCGTAACTTGAAAGTATTTCGATTTCT
TGGCTTTATATATCTTGTGGAAAGGACGAGGTACCGTGTAGGTTGCCTCCATGGCCGTTTTAGAGCTAGA
AATAGCAAGTTAAAATAAGGCTAGTCCGTTATCAACTTGAAAAAGTGGCACCGAGTCGGTGCTTTTTTGA
ATTCTAGATCTTGAGACAAATGGCAGTATTCATCCACAATTTTAAAAGAAAAGGGGGGATTGGGGGGTAC
AGTGCAGGGGAAAGAATAGTAGACATAATAGCAACAGACATACAAACTAAAGAATTACAAAAACAAATTA
CAAAAATTCAAAATTTTCGGGTTTATTACAGGGACAGCAGAGATCCACTTTGGCGCCGGCTCGAGGGGG
Features (pLannotate 1.2.2; 27 found; start..end, strand, type, name):
      7..507     +  promoter       hPGK promoter: human phosphoglycerate kinase 1 promoter
    529..1128    +  CDS            PuroR (fragment): puromycin N-acetyltransferase; pac from Streptomyces; confers resistance to puromycin
   1144..1732    +  misc_feature   WPRE: woodchuck hepatitis virus posttranscriptional regulatory element
   1783..1802    +  misc_feature   cPPT/CTS (fragment): central polypurine tract and central termination sequence of HIV-1
   1804..2037    +  LTR            3' LTR (ΔU3): self-inactivating 3' long terminal repeat (LTR) from HIV-1
   2115..2236    +  polyA_signal   SV40 poly(A) signal: SV40 polyadenylation signal
   2276..2411    +  rep_origin     SV40 ori: SV40 origin of replication
   2432..2450    -  promoter       T7 promoter: promoter for bacteriophage T7 RNA polymerase
   2458..2613    +  CDS            lacZα (fragment): LacZα fragment of β-galactosidase; lacZ fragment
   2618..3046    +  rep_origin     f1 ori (sequence partly withheld): f1 bacteriophage origin of replication; arrow indicates direction of (+) strand synthesis
   3099..3203    +  promoter       AmpR promoter: bla
   3204..4064    +  CDS            AmpR: β-lactamase; bla; confers resistance to ampicillin, carbenicillin, and related antibiotics
   4235..4823    +  rep_origin     ori: high-copy-number ColE1/pMB1/pBR322/pUC origin of replication
   5006..5098    +  CDS            lacI (fragment): lac repressor; lacI; The lac repressor binds to the lac operator to inhibit transcription in E. coli. This inhibition can be relieved by adding lactose or isopropyl-β-D-thiogalactopyranoside (IPTG).
   5111..5132    +  protein_bind   CAP binding site: CAP binding activates transcription in the presence of cAMP. E. coli catabolite activator protein
   5147..5177    +  promoter       lac promoter: promoter for the E. coli lac operon
   5185..5201    +  protein_bind   lac operator: The lac repressor binds to the lac operator to inhibit transcription in E. coli. This inhibition can be relieved by adding lactose or isopropyl-β-D-thiogalactopyranoside (IPTG). lac repressor encoded by lacI
   5246..5264    +  promoter       T3 promoter: promoter for bacteriophage T3 RNA polymerase
   5292..5518    +  promoter       RSV promoter: Rous sarcoma virus enhancer/promoter
   5519..5699    +  LTR            5' LTR (truncated): truncated 5' long terminal repeat (LTR) from HIV-1
   5746..5871    +  misc_feature   HIV-1 Ψ: packaging signal of human immunodeficiency virus type 1
   5855..6218    +  CDS            HIV-1 gag (fragment): gag protein from human immunodeficiency virus 1; gag
   6364..6597    +  misc_feature   RRE: The Rev response element (RRE) of HIV-1 allows for Rev-dependent mRNA export from the nucleus to the cytoplasm.
   6974..7000    +  CDS            Rev (fragment): human immunodeficiency virus 1 (HIV-1) Rev protein; rev; enhances nuclear export of unspliced and incompletely spliced viral mRNAs
   7004..7244    +  promoter       U6 promoter: RNA polymerase III promoter for human U6 snRNA
   7274..7349    +  misc_RNA       gRNA scaffold: guide RNA scaffold for the Streptococcus pyogenes CRISPR/Cas9 system
   7397..7514    +  misc_feature   cPPT/CTS: central polypurine tract and central termination sequence of HIV-1
