[The description below was written by a language model from this plasmid's Addgene catalogue record and pLannotate feature annotations shown in this document.]
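Description:
pLCKO_EIF3D_sgRNA_1 is a lentiviral CRISPR guide-expression plasmid of about 7.6 kb built on the pLCKO backbone, carrying a single sgRNA directed against human EIF3D. In bacteria it is maintained through a high-copy ColE1/pUC-type origin and selected with ampicillin via the β-lactamase gene. An f1 origin, an SV40 origin and poly(A) signal, and remnants of a lac/lacZα cloning region with T3 and T7 promoters are also annotated in the backbone.

The transfer cassette has a third-generation, self-inactivating layout. An RSV promoter fused to a truncated HIV-1 5' LTR drives production of the viral genomic RNA in packaging cells. It is followed by the Ψ packaging signal with a gag fragment and the Rev response element for Rev-dependent nuclear export. A human U6 RNA polymerase III promoter then transcribes the EIF3D-targeting spacer joined to the Streptococcus pyogenes Cas9 guide scaffold. The spacer was inserted between BfuAI sites that were destroyed during cloning. Downstream of a cPPT/CTS element, which aids nuclear import of the reverse-transcribed genome, the human PGK promoter drives puromycin N-acetyltransferase for selection of transduced mammalian cells. A WPRE enhances transcript expression, and the ΔU3 3' LTR inactivates LTR promoter activity after integration.

No Cas9 coding sequence is annotated, so the nuclease must be supplied separately, for example in Cas9-expressing cells. The plasmid is used to knock out EIF3D, and it comes from work on pooled CRISPR screens that identified fitness genes and genotype-specific vulnerabilities in human cancer cells.
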