Addgene plasmid #74187: pLCKO_EIF3D_sgRNA_1
Purpose: lentiviral vector expressing sgRNA targeting EIF3D
Depositing lab: Jason Moffat. Depositing organization: University of Toronto. Publication: High-Resolution CRISPR Screens Reveal Fitness Genes and Genotype-Specific Cancer Liabilities. Hart T, Chandrashekhar M, Aregger M, Steinhart Z, Brown KR, MacLeod G, Mis M, Zimmermann M, Fradet-Turcotte A, Sun S, Mero P, Dirks P, Sidhu S, Roth FP, Rissland OS, Durocher D, Angers S, Moffat J. Cell. 2015 Dec 3;163(6):1515-26. doi: 10.1016/j.cell.2015.11.015. Epub 2015 Nov 25. PubMed 26627737.
Backbone
  Vector backbone: pLCKO
  Backbone manufacturer: Moffat Lab
  Total vector size (bp): 7565
  Vector type: Mammalian Expression, Lentiviral, CRISPR
  Selectable markers: Puromycin
Growth in bacteria
  Bacterial resistance: Ampicillin, 100 μg/mL
  Growth temperature: 37°C
  Growth strain: NEB Stable
  Copy number: High Copy
Gene/Insert
  Gene/Insert name: EIF3D sgRNA
  gRNA/shRNA sequence: TGTAGGTTGCCTCCATGGCC
  Species: H. sapiens (human)
  Promoter: U6 Promoter
  Cloning method: Restriction Enzyme; 5′ cloning site BfuAI (destroyed during cloning); 3′ cloning site BfuAI (destroyed during cloning)
  Sequencing primers: 5′ U6 fwd
Terms and licenses: Academic/Nonprofit Terms; Industry Terms: Not Available to Industry
How to cite: pLCKO_EIF3D_sgRNA_1 was a gift from Jason Moffat (Addgene plasmid # 74187 ; http://n2t.net/addgene:74187 ; RRID:Addgene_74187)
