>Addgene plasmid #74187 | pLCKO_EIF3D_sgRNA_1 | addgene partial sequence | sequence record 141024 | Top_Fop 5'-TCACCATTATCGTTTCAGAC-3'
CCAGAGAGGGCCTATTTCCCATGATTCCTTCATATTTGCATATACGATACAAGGCTGTTAGAGAGATAAT
TAGAATTAATTTGACTGTAAACACAAAGATATTAGTACAAAATACGTGACGTAGAAAGTAATAATTTCTT
GGGTAGTTTGCAGTTTTAAAATTATGTTTTAAAATGGACTATCATATGCTTACCGTAACTTGAAAGTATT
TCGATTTCTTGGCTTTATATATCTTGTGGAAAGGACGAGGTACCGTGTAGGTTGCCTCCATGGCCGTTTT
AGAGCTAGAAATAGCAAGTTAAAATAAGGCTAGTCCGTTATCAACTTGAAAAAGTGGCACCGAGTCGGTG
CTTTTTTGAATTCTAGATCTTGAGACAAATGGCAGTATTCATCCACAATTTTAAAAGAAAAGGGGGGATT
GGGGGGTACAGTGCAGGGGAAAGAATAGTAGACATAATAGCAACAGACATACAAACTAAAGAATTACAAA
AACAAATTACAAAAATTCAAAATTTTCGGGTTTATTACAGGGACAGCAGAGATCCACTTTGGCGCCGGCT
CGAGGGGGCCCGGGTTGCGCCTTTTCCAAGGCAGCCCTGGGTTTGCGCAGGGACGCGGCTGCTCTGGGCG
TGGTTCCGGGAAACGCAGCGGCGCCGACCCTGGGTCTCGCACATTCTTCACGTCCGTTCGCAGCGTCACC
CGGATCTTCGCCGCTACCCTTGTGGGCCCCCCGGCGACGCTTCCTGCTCCGCCCCTAAGTCGGGAAGGTT
CCTTGCGGTTCGCGGCGTGCCGGACGTGACAAACGGAAGCCGCACGTCTCACTAGTACCCTCGCAGACGG
ACAGCGCCAGGGAGCAATGGCAGCGCGCCGACCGCGATGGGCTGTGGCCAATAGCGGCTGCTCAGCAGGG
CGCGCCGAGAGCA
