>Addgene plasmid #74187 | pLCKO_EIF3D_sgRNA_1 | addgene partial sequence | sequence record 141025 | Futet-R 5'-CAAAGGCATTAAAGCAGCGT-3'
GGAGCAACATAGTTAAGAATACCAGTCAATCTTTCACAAATTTTGTAATCCAGAGGTTGATTGTCGACTT
AACGCGTTCAGGCACCGGGCTTGCGGGTCATGCACCAGGTGCGCGGTCCTTCGGGCACCTCGACGTCGGC
GGTGACGGTGAAGCCGAGCCGCTCGTAGAAGGGGAGGTTGCGGGGCGCGGAGGTCTCCAGGAAGGCGGGC
ACCCCGGCGCGCTCGGCCGCCTCCACTCCGGGGAGCACGACGGCGCTGCCCAGACCCTTGCCCTGGTGGT
CGGGCGAGACGCCGACGGTGGCCAGGAACCACGCGGGCTCCTTGGGCCGGTGCGGCGCCAGGAGGCCTTC
CATCTGTTGCTGCGCGGCCAGCCGGGAACCGCTCAACTCGGCCATGCGCGGGCCGATCTCGGCGAACACC
GCCCCCGCTTCGACGCTCTCCGGCGTGGTCCAGACCGCCACGGCGGCGCCGTCGTCCGCGACCCACACCT
TGCCGATGTCGAGCCCGACGCGCGTGAGGAAGAGTTCTTGCAGCTCGGTGACCCGCTCGATGTGGCGGTC
CGGATCGACGGTGTGGCGCGTGGCGGGGTAGTCGGCGAACGCGGCGGCGAGGGTGCGTACGGCCCTGGGG
ACGTCGTCGCGGGTGGCGAGGCGCACCGTGGGCTTGTACTCGGTCATGGTAAGCTCCGGTGGATCCCCCT
GGGGAGAGAGGTCGGTGATTCGGTCAACGAGGGAGCCGACTGCCGACGTGCGCTCCGGAGGCTTGCAGAA
TGCGGAACACCGCGCGGGCAGGAACAGGGCCCACACTACCGCCCCACACCCCGCCTCCCGCACCGCCCCT
TCCCGGCCGCTGCTCTCGGCGCGCCCTGCTGAGCAGCCGCTATTGGCCACAGCCCATCGCGGTCGGCGCG
CTGCCATTGCTCCCTGGCGCTGTCCGTCTGCGAGGGTACTAGTGAGACGTGCGGCTTCCGTTTGTCACGT
CCGGCACGCCGCGAACCGCAAGGAACCTT
